>Addgene plasmid #39568 | KHBD00455 | depositor partial sequence | sequence record 50008 | KHBD00455 sequence 1173 bps
ATGCTTTCCATGCAAGAGCTAATGGATATGCGGATGCAGCAGCAGCTGGCCCACGAGATCTACCGCCAGC
AGATCATGCAGCGGATTCCAGATCCCTTTCCATCGATGTTACCTTTCAACATGCCCCACCAGCAGCCGCA
CATGATGCTGCCCAGTCGTCCCACCCTGCCCGGCGTGGAGGCCAAGTTGGATAACAACGATTTGTGGCAA
CAGTTCCATAAAATCGGCACCGAGATGATCATCACAAAGAGCGGCCGACGCATGTTCCCCTCGATGCGAG
TTTCCCTCAGCGGACTGGAGGAGGAGGCCAGCTATTGCGTACTCCTCGAGATGGTGCCCATTGGCGATTG
CCGCTACAAGTTCTCCGGTTCCCAGTGGGTTCCGGCCGGAGGAGCCGAGCCCCAGAGTCCGCAGCGCATG
TATCTGCATCCGGACAGTCCGGCGACCGGTGCCCATTGGCAATCCCAGGCATTGCTCTTCAACAAGGTCA
AACTGACCAACAATACACTGGACAGCAGCGGACATATCGTTTTGGCCAGCATGCATAAGTACCAGCCACG
CCTGCACATCATCCGCAGCAGCGAGCTCACCCAACTTCCATGGGCTCCTCAGCAGGCGTTCGTTTTCCCG
GAGACGGAGTTCGTAGCTGTCACAGCCTATCAGAACGATCGCATCACCAAATTGAAGATCGATAACAATC
CGTTCGCTAAGGGTTTCCGCGAGTCGGGTCAATCCCGCTGCAAAAGGAAGCTGAACAGCAGCGGAAACTC
GACGCTGGAGTCGGAGGATGATGGCTCCAGTGTGAGCAGCTGCGATTCTCCGCAGGCGAAGCGCCAGCGC
CAGGATTTTGAGCAGGACTCAACGGGTAGTGTTTCGCCAGCTTACTATGGAGCAACTCATCCAGTTGCCA
ATCCTATGTCGCCGTATCTCCGCCATCACTTGAGCTATGGACCCAGTGGAGCTGCCGGATTGCCGCCCAG
CATTGCAGCTGCCTATTTTGGTGGAGTTCCTCCGCAGATTCTGCCAATGCCACCAGCCACATATGCGCCA
ACTGTCGCGCCTGTTAGTCCTGTGGCCTCGCAACCCGTTGGCTCCAGCACACCCACAACATCACCAAGGC
CTTCAACCTCAACGAAAAGAAATAGCTTCAGCATTTCAGCCATTTTGGCCTAT
