>Addgene plasmid #39568 | KHBD00455 | addgene partial sequence | sequence record 51461 | M13Rev
TCAGCTGGATGGCAAATAATGATTTTATTTTGACTGATAGTGACCTGTTCGTTGCAACAAATTGATAAGC
AATGCTTTCTTATAATGCCAACTTTGTACAAGAAAGTTGGCAAATAGGCCAAAATGGCTGAAATGCTGAA
GCTATTTCTTTTCGTTGAGGTTGAAGGCCTTGGTGATGTTGTGGGTGTGCTGGAGCCAACGGGTTGCGAG
GCCACAGGACTAACAGGCGCGACAGTTGGCGCATATGTGGCTGGTGGCATTGGCAGAATCTGCGGAGGAA
CTCCACCAAAATAGGCAGCTGCAATGCTGGGCGGCAATCCGGCAGCTCCACTGGGTCCATAGCTCAAGTG
ATGGCGGAGATACGGCGACATAGGATTGGCAACTGGATGAGTTGCTCCATAGTAAGCTGGCGAAACACTA
CCCGTTGAGTCCTGCTCAAAATCCTGGCGCTGGCGCTTCGCCTGCGGAGAATCGCAGCTGCTCACACTGG
AGCCATCATCCTCCGACTCCAGCGTCGAGTTTCCGCTGCTGTTCAGCTTCCTTTTGCAGCGGGATTGACC
CGACTCGCGGAAACCCTTAGCGAACGGATTGTTATCGATCTTCAATTTGGTGATGCGATCGTTCTGATAG
GCTGTGACAGCTACGAACTCCGTCTCCGGGAAAACGAACGCCTGCTGAGGAGCCCATGGAAGTTGGGTGA
GCTCGCTGCTGCGGATGATGTGCAGGCGTGGCTGGTACTTATGCATGCTGGCCAAAACGATATGTCCGCT
GCTGTCCAGTGTATTGTTGGTCAGTT
