[The description below was written by a language model from this plasmid's Addgene catalogue record.]
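Description:
KHBD00455 is a Gateway entry clone built in the pDONR221 backbone, carrying the open reading frame of the Drosophila melanogaster gene CG5133, also known as Doc1 or Dorsocross1, a T-box family transcription factor. The insert is recorded as 1173 bp in a backbone of about 2.5 kb once the donor cassette has been replaced. The plasmid is maintained in standard E. coli cloning strains as a high-copy plasmid under kanamycin selection. No feature table accompanies the record, so details such as the origin of replication and the exact recombination sites are not listed. As a product of Gateway cloning into a DONR vector, the ORF would be expected to be flanked by attL sites, with M13 forward and reverse primer sites available for sequencing across the insert.

The construct carries no promoter, so it is not an expression plasmid in its own right. It serves as a shuttle from which the Doc1 coding sequence can be moved by LR recombination into any compatible destination vector that supplies the promoter, tags and host-specific elements. The depositor notes that ORFs in this collection were cloned open-ended, without a stop codon, which allows in-frame C-terminal fusions to tags or functional domains encoded by the destination vector; a destination vector must therefore provide the stop codon. The clone belongs to a collection of Drosophila ORFs associated with work on automated screening of protein-DNA interactions at fly regulatory elements, in which such entry clones are a source of transcription factor coding sequences for transfer into screening vectors.
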