Addgene plasmid #39568: KHBD00455
Depositing lab: Bart Deplancke. Depositing organization: Swiss Federal Institute of Technology (EPFL). Publication: Automated protein-DNA interaction screening of Drosophila regulatory elements. Korneel Hens, Jean-Daniel Feuz, Alina Isakova, Antonina Lagovitina, Andreas Massouras, Julien Bryois, Patrick Callaerts, Susan E. Celniker, Bart Deplancke. Nat Methods. 2011 Oct 30;8(12):1065-70. 10.1038/nmeth.1763 PubMed 22037703.
Backbone
  Vector backbone: pDONR221
  Backbone manufacturer: Invitrogen
  Backbone size w/o insert (bp): 2536
  Vector type: Gateway DONR vector
Growth in bacteria
  Bacterial resistance: Kanamycin, 50 μg/mL
  Growth temperature: 37°C
  Growth strain: DH5alpha
  Copy number: High Copy
Gene/Insert
  Gene/Insert name: CG5133 (alt names: FBgn0028789; Doc1; Dorsocross1)
  Species: D. melanogaster (fly)
  Insert size (bp): 1173
  Entrez Gene: Doc1 (a.k.a. Dmel_CG5133, CG5133, Dm-DOC1, Dmel\CG5133, Doc, Ect2, TBX6, Tb66F2, doc, doc1)
  Promoter: none
  Cloning method: Gateway Cloning
  Sequencing primers: 5′ M13-F20; 3′ M13R
Terms and licenses: Academic/Nonprofit Terms; Industry Terms: Not Available to Industry
Depositor comments: Please note that the ORFs in this collection were cloned open-ended (without a stop codon).
How to cite: KHBD00455 was a gift from Bart Deplancke (Addgene plasmid # 39568 ; http://n2t.net/addgene:39568 ; RRID:Addgene_39568)
